Addgene plasmid #203669: pCAGGS-MTS(S43A)-TFAM-V5
Purpose: expresses MTS(S43A)-TFAM-V5 in mammalian cells
Depositing lab: Hung-Chun Chang. Depositing organization: Lingang Laboratory.
Backbone
  Vector backbone: pCAGGS
  Backbone size w/o insert (bp): 5597
  Total vector size (bp): 4859
  Vector type: Mammalian Expression
Growth in bacteria
  Bacterial resistance: Ampicillin, 100 μg/mL
  Growth temperature: 37°C
  Growth strain: DH5alpha
  Copy number: High Copy
Gene/Insert
  Gene/Insert name: Transcription Factor A, Mitochondrial (alt name: TCF6)
  Species: H. sapiens (human)
  Insert size (bp): 738
  Mutation: S43A
  GenBank ID: NM_003201.3
  Entrez Gene: TFAM (a.k.a. MTDPS15, MTTF1, MTTFA, TCF6, TCF6L1, TCF6L2, TCF6L3)
  Promoter: CAG
  Cloning method: Restriction Enzyme; 5′ cloning site NotI (not destroyed); 3′ cloning site MluI (not destroyed)
  Sequencing primers: 5′ GTTCGGCTTCTGGCGTGTGAC; 3′ TATGTCCTTCCGAGTGAGAGAC
Terms and licenses: Academic/Nonprofit Terms; Industry Terms: Not Available to Industry
How to cite: pCAGGS-MTS(S43A)-TFAM-V5 was a gift from Hung-Chun Chang (Addgene plasmid # 203669 ; http://n2t.net/addgene:203669 ; RRID:Addgene_203669)
