[The description below was written by a language model from this plasmid's Addgene catalogue record and pLannotate feature annotations shown in this document.]
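Description:
pCAGGS-MTS(S43A)-TFAM-V5 is a mammalian expression plasmid built on the pCAGGS backbone for producing a mutant form of human mitochondrial transcription factor A (TFAM, also called TCF6) in cultured mammalian cells. It is maintained in E. coli as a high-copy plasmid through a ColE1/pUC-type origin and selected with ampicillin via the β-lactamase gene and its own promoter. The backbone also carries remnants of a lac promoter/operator region, along with an SV40 origin and an SV40 polyadenylation signal. The SV40 origin can support episomal replication in cells that express large T antigen.

The expression cassette is driven by the CAG promoter, annotated here as the CMV immediate-early enhancer followed by the chimeric chicken β-actin/rabbit β-globin intron. The 738 bp TFAM open reading frame was inserted between NotI and MluI sites, both retained, and is followed in the feature table by a C-terminal V5 epitope tag for detection or immunoprecipitation. Transcripts terminate at the rabbit β-globin poly(A) signal. The short HBB fragments flagged on either side of the insert are most likely globin-derived backbone sequence rather than expressed payload. The insert carries an S43A substitution, and the construct name associates it with the mitochondrial targeting sequence (MTS). A serine-to-alanine change is commonly used to block phosphorylation at a site, but the record does not state the rationale.

The catalogue sizes are inconsistent, since the listed total of 4,859 bp is smaller than the listed backbone of 5,597 bp. The annotated sequence is 5,607 nt and is labelled a partial NGS result.
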