Features (pLannotate 1.2.2; 18 found; start..end, strand, type, name):
      5..384     +  enhancer       CMV enhancer: human cytomegalovirus immediate early enhancer
    662..1678    +  intron         chimeric intron: chimera between introns from chicken β-actin and rabbit β-globin
   1676..1732    +  CDS            HBB (fragment): HBB_LEPEU - Experimental evidence at protein level: Swiss-Prot protein existence level 1. Involved in oxygen transport from the lung to the various peripheral tissues. From Lepus europaeus (European hare).
   1745..2482    +  CDS            TFAM: TFAM_HUMAN - Also known as TCF6, TCF6L2. Experimental evidence at protein level: Swiss-Prot protein existence level 1. Binds to the mitochondrial light strand promoter and functions in mitochondrial transcription regulation (PubMed:29445193, PubMed:32183942). Component of the mitochondrial transcription initiation complex, composed at least of TFB2M, TFAM and POLRMT that is required for basal transcription of mitochondrial DNA (PubMed:29149603). In this complex, TFAM recruits POLRMT to a specific promoter whereas TFB2M induces structural changes in POLRMT to enable promoter opening and trappin
   2501..2542    +  CDS            V5 tag: epitope tag from simian virus 5
   2546..2623    +  CDS            HBB (fragment): HBB_PONPY - Experimental evidence at transcript level: Swiss-Prot protein existence level 2. Involved in oxygen transport from the lung to the various peripheral tissues. From Pongo pygmaeus (Bornean orangutan).
   2694..2749    +  polyA_signal   β-globin poly(A) signal: rabbit β-globin polyadenylation signal (Gil and Proudfoot, 1987)
   3134..3150    -  protein_bind   lac operator: The lac repressor binds to the lac operator to inhibit transcription in E. coli. This inhibition can be relieved by adding lactose or isopropyl-β-D-thiogalactopyranoside (IPTG). lac repressor encoded by lacI
   3158..3188    -  promoter       lac promoter: promoter for the E. coli lac operon
   3203..3224    -  protein_bind   CAP binding site: CAP binding activates transcription in the presence of cAMP. E. coli catabolite activator protein
   3237..3276    -  CDS            lacI (fragment): lac repressor; lacI; The lac repressor binds to the lac operator to inhibit transcription in E. coli. This inhibition can be relieved by adding lactose or isopropyl-β-D-thiogalactopyranoside (IPTG).
   3283..3305    +  promoter       SV40 promoter (fragment): SV40 enhancer and early promoter
   3329..3464    +  rep_origin     SV40 ori: SV40 origin of replication
   3484..3618    +  polyA_signal   SV40 poly(A) signal: SV40 polyadenylation signal
   3620..3674    -  CDS            lacI (fragment): lac repressor; lacI; The lac repressor binds to the lac operator to inhibit transcription in E. coli. This inhibition can be relieved by adding lactose or isopropyl-β-D-thiogalactopyranoside (IPTG).
   3857..4445    -  rep_origin     ori: high-copy-number ColE1/pMB1/pBR322/pUC origin of replication
   4616..5476    -  CDS            AmpR: β-lactamase; bla; confers resistance to ampicillin, carbenicillin, and related antibiotics
   5477..5581    -  promoter       AmpR promoter: bla
>Addgene plasmid #203669 | pCAGGS-MTS(S43A)-TFAM-V5 | addgene full sequence | sequence record 409431 | Addgene Partial NGS Result
GGTCGACATTGATTATTGACTAGTTATTAATAGTAATCAATTACGGGGTCATTAGTTCATAGCCCATATA
TGGAGTTCCGCGTTACATAACTTACGGTAAATGGCCCGCCTGGCTGACCGCCCAACGACCCCCGCCCATT
GACGTCAATAATGACGTATGTTCCCATAGTAACGCCAATAGGGACTTTCCATTGACGTCAATGGGTGGAG
TATTTACGGTAAACTGCCCACTTGGCAGTACATCAAGTGTATCATATGCCAAGTACGCCCCCTATTGACG
TCAATGACGGTAAATGGCCCGCCTGGCATTATGCCCAGTACATGACCTTATGGGACTTTCCTACTTGGCA
GTACATCTACGTATTAGTCATCGCTATTACCATGGTCGAGGTGAGCCCCACGTTCTGCTTCACTCTCCCC
ATCTCCCCCCCCTCCCCACCCCCAATTTTGTATTTATTTATTTTTTAATTATTTTGTGCAGCGATGGGGG
CGGGGGGGGGGGGGGGGSGCGCSRGGGGGGGGGGGGGGGGGGGGGGGGGGGGGGGGGGSGAGGCGGAGAG
GTGCGGCGGCAGCCAATCAGAGCGGCGCGCTCCGAAAGTTTCCTTTTATGGCGAGGCGGCGGCGGCGGCG
GCCCTATAAAAAGCGAAGCGCGCGGCGGGCGGGAGTCGCTGCGCGCTGCCTTCGCCCCGTGCCCCGCTCC
GCCGCCGCCTCGCGCCGCCCGCCCCGGCTCTGACTGACCGCGTTACTCCCACAGGTGAGCGGGCGGGACG
GCCCTTCTCCTCCGGGCTGTAATTAGCGCTTGGTTTAATGACGGCTTGTTTCTTTTCTGTGGCTGCGTGA
AAGCCTTGAGGGGCTCCGGGAGGGCCCTTTGTGCGGGGGGAGCGGCTCGGGGGGTGCGTGCGTGTGTGTG
TGCGTGGGGAGCGCCGCGTGCGGCTCCGCGCTGCCCGGCGGCTGTGAGCGCTGCGGGCGCGGCGCGGGGC
TTTGTGCGCTCCGCAGTGTGCGCGAGGGGAGCGCGGCCGGGGGCGGTGCCCCGCGGTGCGGGGGGGGCTG
CGAGGGGAACAAAGGCTGCGTGCGGGGTGTGTGCGTGGGGGGGTGAGCAGGGGGTGTGGGCGCGTCGGTC
GGGCTGCAACCCCCCCTGCACCCCCCTCCCCGAGTTGCTGAGCACGGCCCGGCTTCGGGTGCGGGGCTCC
GTACGGGGCGTGGCGCGGGGCTCGCCGTGCCGGGCGGGGGGTGGCGGCAGGKGGGGGTGCCGGGCGGGGC
GGGGCCGCCKCGGGCCGGGGRGGGCTCGGGGGRGGGGCGCGGCGGCCCCCGGAGCGCCGGCGGCTGTCGA
GGCGCGGCGAGCCGCAGCCATTGCCTTTTATGGTAATCGTGCGAGAGGGCGCAGGGACTTCCTTTGTCCC
AAATCTGTGCGGAGCCGAAATCTGGGAGGCGCCGCCGCACCCCCTCTAGCGGGCGCGGGGCGAAGCGGTG
CGGCGCCGGCAGGAAGGAAATGGGCGGGGAGGGCCTTCGTGCGTCGCCGCGCCGCCGTCCCCTTCTCCCT
CTCCAGCCTCGGGGCTGTCCGCGGGGGGACGGCTGCCTTCGGGGGGGACGGGGCAGGGCGGGGTTCGGCT
TCTGGCGTGTGACCGGCGGCTCTAGAGCCTCTGCTAACCATGTTCATGCCTTCTTCTTTTTCCTACAGCT
CCTGGGCAACGTGCTGGTTATTGTGCTGTCTCATCATTTTGGCAAAGAATTCATATGCGGCCGCATGGCG
TTTCTCCGAAGCATGTGGGGCGTGCTGAGTGCCCTGGGAAGGTCTGGAGCAGAGCTGTGCACCGGCTGTG
GAAGTCGACTGCGCTCCCCCTTCAGTTTTGTGTATTTACCGAGGTGGTTTGCATCTGTCTTGGCAAGTTG
TCCAAAGAAACCTGTAAGTTCTTACCTTCGATTTTCTAAAGAACAACTACCCATATTTAAAGCTCAGAAC
CCAGATGCAAAAACTACAGAACTAATTAGAAGAATTGCCCAGCGTTGGAGGGAACTTCCTGATTCAAAGA
AAAAAATATATCAAGATGCTTATAGGGCGGAGTGGCAGGTATATAAAGAAGAGATAAGCAGATTTAAAGA
ACAGCTAACTCCAAGTCAGATTATGTCTTTGGAAAAAGAAATCATGGACAAACATTTAAAAAGGAAAGCT
ATGACAAAAAAAAAAGAGTTAACACTGCTTGGAAAACCAAAAAGACCTCGTTCAGCTTATAACGTTTATG
TAGCTGAAAGATTCCAAGAAGCTAAGGGTGATTCACCGCAGGAAAAGCTGAAGACTGTAAAGGAAAACTG
GAAAAATCTGTCTGACTCTGAAAAGGAATTATATATTCAGCATGCTAAAGAGGACGAAACTCGTTATCAT
AATGAAATGAAGTCTTGGGAAGAACAAATGATTGAAGTTGGACGAAAGGATCTTCTACGTCGCACAATAA
AGAAACAACGAAAATATGGTGCTGAGGAGTGTACGCGTGAAGGTACCAGGGGTAAGCCTATCCCTAACCC
TCTCCTCGGTCTCGATTCTACGTAAGAATTCACTCCTCAGGTGCAGGCTGCCTATCAGAAGGTGGTGGCT
GGTGTGGCCAATGCCCTGGCTCACAAATACCACTGAGATCTTTTTCCCTCTGCCAAAAATTATGGGGACA
TCATGAAGCCCCTTGAGCATCTGACTTCTGGCTAATAAAGGAAATTTATTTTCATTGCAATAGTGTGTTG
GAATTTTTTGTGTCTCTCACTCGGAAGGACATATGGGAGGGCAAATCATTTAAAACATCAGAATGAGTAT
TTGGTTTAGAGTTTGGCAACATATGCCCATATGCTGGCTGCCATGAACAAAGGTTGGCTATAAAGAGGTC
ATCAGTATATGAAACAGCCCCCTGCTGTCCATTCCTTATTCCATAGAAAAGCCTTGACTTGAGGTTAGAT
TTTTTTTATATTTTGTTTTGTGTTATTTTTTTCTTTAACATCCCTAAAATTTTCCTTACATGTTTTACTA
GCCAGATTTTTCCTCCTCTCCTGACTACTCCCAGTCATAGCTGTCCCTCTTCTCTTATGGAGATCCCTCG
ACCTGCAGCCCAAGCTTGGCGTAATCATGGTCATAGCTGTTTCCTGTGTGAAATTGTTATCCGCTCACAA
TTCCACACAACATACGAGCCGGAAGCATAAAGTGTAAAGCCTGGGGTGCCTAATGAGTGAGCTAACTCAC
ATTAATTGCGTTGCGCTCACTGCCCGCTTTCCAGTCGGGAAACCTGTCGTGCCAGCGGATCCGCATCTCA
ATTAGTCAGCAACCATAGTCCCGCCCCTAACTCCGCCCATCCCGCCCCTAACTCCGCCCAGTTCCGCCCA
TTCTCCGCCCCATGGCTGACTAATTTTTTTTATTTATGCAGAGGCCGAGGCCGCCTCGGCCTCTGAGCTA
TTCCAGAAGTAGTGAGGAGGCTTTTTTGGAGGCCTAGGCTTTTGCAAAAAGCTAACTTGTTTATTGCAGC
TTATAATGGTTACAAATAAAGCAATAGCATCACAAATTTCACAAATAAAGCATTTTTTTCACTGCATTCT
AGTTGTGGTTTGTCCAAACTCATCAATGTATCTTATCATGTCTGGATCCGCTGCATTAATGAATCGGCCA
ACGCGCGGGGAGAGGCGGTTTGCGTATTGGGCGCTCTTCCGCTTCCTCGCTCACTGACTCGCTGCGCTCG
GTCGTTCGGCTGCGGCGAGCGGTATCAGCTCACTCAAAGGCGGTAATACGGTTATCCACAGAATCAGGGG
ATAACGCAGGAAAGAACATGTGAGCAAAAGGCCAGCAAAAGGCCAGGAACCGTAAAAAGGCCGCGTTGCT
GGCGTTTTTCCATAGGCTCCGCCCCCCTGACGAGCATCACAAAAATCGACGCTCAAGTCAGAGGTGGCGA
AACCCGACAGGACTATAAAGATACCAGGCGTTTCCCCCTGGAAGCTCCCTCGTGCGCTCTCCTGTTCCGA
CCCTGCCGCTTACCGGATACCTGTCCGCCTTTCTCCCTTCGGGAAGCGTGGCGCTTTCTCATAGCTCACG
CTGTAGGTATCTCAGTTCGGTGTAGGTCGTTCGCTCCAAGCTGGGCTGTGTGCACGAACCCCCCGTTCAG
CCCGACCGCTGCGCCTTATCCGGTAACTATCGTCTTGAGTCCAACCCGGTAAGACACGACTTATCGCCAC
TGGCAGCAGCCACTGGTAACAGGATTAGCAGAGCGAGGTATGTAGGCGGTGCTACAGAGTTCTTGAAGTG
GTGGCCTAACTACGGCTACACTAGAAGAACAGTATTTGGTATCTGCGCTCTGCTGAAGCCAGTTACCTTC
GGAAAAAGAGTTGGTAGCTCTTGATCCGGCAAACAAACCACCGCTGGTAGCGGTGGTTTTTTTGTTTGCA
AGCAGCAGATTACGCGCAGAAAAAAAGGATCTCAAGAAGATCCTTTGATCTTTTCTACGGGGTCTGACGC
TCAGTGGAACGAAAACTCACGTTAAGGGATTTTGGTCATGAGATTATCAAAAAGGATCTTCACCTAGATC
CTTTTAAATTAAAAATGAAGTTTTAAATCAATCTAAAGTATATATGAGTAAACTTGGTCTGACAGTTACC
AATGCTTAATCAGTGAGGCACCTATCTCAGCGATCTGTCTATTTCGTTCATCCATAGTTGCCTGACTCCC
CGTCGTGTAGATAACTACGATACGGGAGGGCTTACCATCTGGCCCCAGTGCTGCAATGATACCGCGAGAC
CCACGCTCACCGGCTCCAGATTTATCAGCAATAAACCAGCCAGCCGGAAGGGCCGAGCGCAGAAGTGGTC
CTGCAACTTTATCCGCCTCCATCCAGTCTATTAATTGTTGCCGGGAAGCTAGAGTAAGTAGTTCGCCAGT
TAATAGTTTGCGCAACGTTGTTGCCATTGCTACAGGCATCGTGGTGTCACGCTCGTCGTTTGGTATGGCT
TCATTCAGCTCCGGTTCCCAACGATCAAGGCGAGTTACATGATCCCCCATGTTGTGCAAAAAAGCGGTTA
GCTCCTTCGGTCCTCCGATCGTTGTCAGAAGTAAGTTGGCCGCAGTGTTATCACTCATGGTTATGGCAGC
ACTGCATAATTCTCTTACTGTCATGCCATCCGTAAGATGCTTTTCTGTGACTGGTGAGTACTCAACCAAG
TCATTCTGAGAATAGTGTATGCGGCGACCGAGTTGCTCTTGCCCGGCGTCAATACGGGATAATACCGCGC
CACATAGCAGAACTTTAAAAGTGCTCATCATTGGAAAACGTTCTTCGGGGCGAAAACTCTCAAGGATCTT
ACCGCTGTTGAGATCCAGTTCGATGTAACCCACTCGTGCACCCAACTGATCTTCAGCATCTTTTACTTTC
ACCAGCGTTTCTGGGTGAGCAAAAACAGGAAGGCAAAATGCCGCAAAAAAGGGAATAAGGGCGACACGGA
AATGTTGAATACTCATACTCTTCCTTTTTCAATATTATTGAAGCATTTATCAGGGTTATTGTCTCATGAG
CGGATACATATTTGAATGTATTTAGAAAAATAAACAAATAGGGGTTCCGCGCACATTTCCCCGAAAAGTG
CCACCTG
